Addgene plasmid #192287: pLV-hUbC-GBX2-CDX124-Cas9-T2A-GFP
Purpose: Expresses Cas9-T2A-GFP and four sgRNAs: GBX2, CDX1, CDX2, CDX4
Depositing lab: Mark Denham. Depositing organization: Aarhus University. Publication: Enhanced production of mesencephalic dopaminergic neurons from lineage-restricted human undifferentiated stem cells. Maimaitili M, Chen M, Febbraro F, Ucuncu E, Kelly R, Niclis JC, Christiansen JR, Mermet-Joret N, Niculescu D, Lauritsen J, Iannielli A, Klaestrup IH, Jensen UB, Qvist P, Nabavi S, Broccoli V, Nykjaer A, Romero-Ramos M, Denham M. Nat Commun. 2023 Dec 5;14(1):7871. doi: 10.1038/s41467-023-43471-0. PubMed 38052784.
Backbone
  Vector backbone: pLV-hUbC-Cas9-T2A-GFP
  Total vector size (bp): 15826
  Vector type: Mammalian Expression, Lentiviral, CRISPR
Growth in bacteria
  Bacterial resistance: Ampicillin, 100 μg/mL
  Growth temperature: 37°C
  Growth strain: NEB Stable
  Copy number: High Copy
Gene/Insert
  Gene/Insert name: Cas9-T2A-GFP and four sgRNA: GBX2 + CDX1 + CDX2 + CDX4
  Species: H. sapiens (human), Synthetic
  Entrez Gene: GBX2; CDX2 (a.k.a. CDX-3, CDX2/AS, CDX3); CDX1; CDX4
Terms and licenses: Academic/Nonprofit Terms; Industry Terms: Not Available to Industry
Depositor comments: CDX1 gRNA sequence: CTACACCGACCACCAACGCC CDX2 gRNA sequence: GTACACGGACCACCAGCGGC CDX4 gRNA sequence: CCTGGGCCTTTCCGAGAGAC GBX2 gRNA sequence: AAAGGTGGAAGACGACCCGA
How to cite: pLV-hUbC-GBX2-CDX124-Cas9-T2A-GFP was a gift from Mark Denham (Addgene plasmid # 192287 ; http://n2t.net/addgene:192287 ; RRID:Addgene_192287)
