[The description below was written by a language model from this plasmid's Addgene catalogue record and pLannotate feature annotations shown in this document.]
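Description:
pLV-hUbC-GBX2-CDX124-Cas9-T2A-GFP is a 15.8 kb lentiviral all-in-one CRISPR vector built on the pLV-hUbC-Cas9-T2A-GFP backbone. It delivers Streptococcus pyogenes Cas9, a GFP reporter and four guide RNAs directed against the human homeobox genes GBX2, CDX1, CDX2 and CDX4. In bacteria it replicates from a high-copy ColE1/pUC-type origin under ampicillin selection. An f1 origin and an SV40/EM7-driven bleomycin/Zeocin resistance cassette lie outside the viral genome. The transfer region is of the third-generation type: a CMV enhancer/promoter fused to a truncated HIV-1 5' LTR drives genomic RNA production in packaging cells. This is followed by the Ψ packaging signal, a gag fragment, the RRE for Rev-dependent export and the cPPT/CTS. WPRE, a truncated 3' LTR and a bGH polyadenylation signal lie at the downstream end.

The payload begins with a compact array of four sgRNA cassettes, each ending in an S. pyogenes gRNA scaffold and arranged as two divergent-facing pairs. The annotation identifies a mouse U6, a human U6 and a human H1 Pol III promoter. The promoter for the fourth, reverse-oriented scaffold is not annotated, and the table does not show which guide sits in which position. Downstream, the human ubiquitin C promoter drives 3xFLAG-tagged Cas9 linked to EGFP. According to the construct name this linkage is a T2A self-cleaving peptide, although that element is not separately annotated, so transduced cells can be identified or sorted by fluorescence. Two same-orientation loxP sites flank the whole sgRNA–UbC–Cas9–EGFP unit, which should allow Cre-mediated excision after integration. The associated work concerns lineage-restricted human stem cells for midbrain dopaminergic neuron production, consistent with simultaneous knockout of these four genes.
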