Features (pLannotate 1.2.2; 42 found; start..end, strand, type, name):
      1..380     +  enhancer       CMV enhancer: human cytomegalovirus immediate early enhancer
    381..580     +  promoter       CMV promoter: human cytomegalovirus (CMV) immediate early promoter
    598..778     +  LTR            5' LTR (truncated): truncated 5' long terminal repeat (LTR) from HIV-1
    825..950     +  misc_feature   HIV-1 Ψ: packaging signal of human immunodeficiency virus type 1
    934..1297    +  CDS            HIV-1 gag (fragment): gag protein from human immunodeficiency virus 1; gag
   1443..1676    +  misc_feature   RRE: The Rev response element (RRE) of HIV-1 allows for Rev-dependent mRNA export from the nucleus to the cytoplasm.
   2053..2153    +  CDS            Rev (fragment): human immunodeficiency virus 1 (HIV-1) Rev protein; rev; enhances nuclear export of unspliced and incompletely spliced viral mRNAs
   2203..2320    +  misc_feature   cPPT/CTS: central polypurine tract and central termination sequence of HIV-1
   2365..2398    +  protein_bind   loxP: Cre-mediated recombination occurs in the 8-bp core sequence (GCATACAT). Cre recombinase
   2403..2716    +  promoter       U6 promoter: RNA polymerase III promoter for mouse U6 snRNA (Das et al., 1988)
   2739..2814    +  misc_RNA       gRNA scaffold: guide RNA scaffold for the Streptococcus pyogenes CRISPR/Cas9 system
   2844..2919    -  misc_RNA       gRNA scaffold: guide RNA scaffold for the Streptococcus pyogenes CRISPR/Cas9 system
   2949..3189    -  promoter       U6 promoter: RNA polymerase III promoter for human U6 snRNA
   3219..3433    +  promoter       H1 promoter: human H1 RNA promoter
   3463..3538    +  misc_RNA       gRNA scaffold: guide RNA scaffold for the Streptococcus pyogenes CRISPR/Cas9 system
   3568..3643    -  misc_RNA       gRNA scaffold: guide RNA scaffold for the Streptococcus pyogenes CRISPR/Cas9 system
   3940..5151    +  promoter       UbC promoter: human ubiquitin C promoter
   5162..5180    -  misc_feature   MCS (fragment): pUC18/19 multiple cloning site
   5189..5254    +  CDS            3xFLAG: three tandem FLAG® epitope tags, followed by an enterokinase cleavage site
   5291..9394    +  CDS            cas9: CAS9_STRP1 - Also known as csn1 From Streptococcus pyogenes serotype M1.
   9494..10207   +  CDS            EGFP: EGFP is a basic (constitutively fluorescent) green fluorescent protein published in 1996, derived from Aequorea victoria. It is reported to be a rapidly-maturing weak dimer with moderate acid sensitivity.
  10223..10256   +  protein_bind   loxP: Cre-mediated recombination occurs in the 8-bp core sequence (GCATACAT). Cre recombinase
  10257..10281   +  misc_feature   MCS (fragment): pBluescript multiple cloning site
  10281..10869   +  misc_feature   WPRE: woodchuck hepatitis virus posttranscriptional regulatory element
  10806..11387   +  CDS            nef (fragment): NEF_HV1H2 - Experimental evidence at protein level: Swiss-Prot protein existence level 1. Extracellular Nef protein targets CD4(+) T-lymphocytes for apoptosis by interacting with CXCR4 surface receptors. From Human immunodeficiency virus type 1 group M subtype B (isolate HXB2) (HIV-1).
  11394..11574   +  LTR            5' LTR (truncated): truncated 5' long terminal repeat (LTR) from HIV-1
  11606..11830   +  polyA_signal   bGH poly(A) signal: bovine growth hormone polyadenylation signal
  11834..11855   +  promoter       SV40 promoter (fragment): SV40 enhancer and early promoter
  11876..12304   +  rep_origin     f1 ori (sequence partly withheld): f1 bacteriophage origin of replication; arrow indicates direction of (+) strand synthesis
  12318..12647   +  promoter       SV40 promoter: SV40 enhancer and early promoter
  12695..12742   +  promoter       EM7 promoter: synthetic bacterial promoter&nbsp
  12761..13135   +  CDS            BleoR: antibiotic-binding protein; Sh ble from Streptoalloteichus hindustanus; confers resistance to bleomycin, phleomycin, and Zeocin™
  13145..13270   +  CDS            ble (fragment): BLE_KLEPN - Experimental evidence at protein level: Swiss-Prot protein existence level 1. Binding protein with a strong affinity to the bleomycin family of antibiotics. Binds to CL990; an antimitotic-antibiotic compound. From Klebsiella pneumoniae.
  13265..13386   +  polyA_signal   SV40 poly(A) signal: SV40 polyadenylation signal
  13457..13479   -  protein_bind   lac operator (fragment): The lac repressor binds to the lac operator to inhibit transcription in E. coli. This inhibition can be relieved by adding lactose or isopropyl-β-D-thiogalactopyranoside (IPTG). lac repressor encoded by lacI
  13483..13513   -  promoter       lac promoter: promoter for the E. coli lac operon
  13528..13549   -  protein_bind   CAP binding site: CAP binding activates transcription in the presence of cAMP. E. coli catabolite activator protein
  13562..13654   -  CDS            lacI (fragment): lac repressor; lacI; The lac repressor binds to the lac operator to inhibit transcription in E. coli. This inhibition can be relieved by adding lactose or isopropyl-β-D-thiogalactopyranoside (IPTG).
  13837..14425   -  rep_origin     ori: high-copy-number ColE1/pMB1/pBR322/pUC origin of replication
  14596..15456   -  CDS            AmpR: β-lactamase; bla; confers resistance to ampicillin, carbenicillin, and related antibiotics
  15457..15561   -  promoter       AmpR promoter: bla
  15620..15672   -  misc_feature   bom (fragment): basis of mobility region from pBR322
>Addgene plasmid #192287 | pLV-hUbC-GBX2-CDX124-Cas9-T2A-GFP | addgene full sequence | sequence record 396608 | Addgene NGS Result
GACATTGATTATTGACTAGTTATTAATAGTAATCAATTACGGGGTCATTAGTTCATAGCCCATATATGGA
GTTCCGCGTTACATAACTTACGGTAAATGGCCCGCCTGGCTGACCGCCCAACGACCCCCGCCCATTGACG
TCAATAATGACGTATGTTCCCATAGTAACGCCAATAGGGACTTTCCATTGACGTCAATGGGTGGAGTATT
TACGGTAAACTGCCCACTTGGCAGTACATCAAGTGTATCATATGCCAAGTACGCCCCCTATTGACGTCAA
TGACGGTAAATGGCCCGCCTGGCATTATGCCCAGTACATGACCTTATGGGACTTTCCTACTTGGCAGTAC
ATCTACGTATTAGTCATCGCTATTACCATGGTGATGCGGTTTTGGCAGTACATCAATGGGCGTGGATAGC
GGTTTGACTCACGGGGATTTCCAAGTCTCCACCCCATTGACGTCAATGGGAGTTTGTTTTGGCACCAAAA
TCAACGGGACTTTCCAAAATGTCGTAACAACTCCGCCCCATTGACGCAAATGGGCGGTAGGCGTGTACGG
TGGGAGGTCTATATAAGCAGCGCGTTTTGCCTGTACTGGGTCTCTCTGGTTAGACCAGATCTGAGCCTGG
GAGCTCTCTGGCTAACTAGGGAACCCACTGCTTAAGCCTCAATAAAGCTTGCCTTGAGTGCTTCAAGTAG
TGTGTGCCCGTCTGTTGTGTGACTCTGGTAACTAGAGATCCCTCAGACCCTTTTAGTCAGTGTGGAAAAT
CTCTAGCAGTGGCGCCCGAACAGGGACTTGAAAGCGAAAGGGAAACCAGAGGAGCTCTCTCGACGCAGGA
CTCGGCTTGCTGAAGCGCGCACGGCAAGAGGCGAGGGGCGGCGACTGGTGAGTACGCCAAAAATTTTGAC
TAGCGGAGGCTAGAAGGAGAGAGATGGGTGCGAGAGCGTCAGTATTAAGCGGGGGAGAATTAGATCGCGA
TGGGAAAAAATTCGGTTAAGGCCAGGGGGAAAGAAAAAATATAAATTAAAACATATAGTATGGGCAAGCA
GGGAGCTAGAACGATTCGCAGTTAATCCTGGCCTGTTAGAAACATCAGAAGGCTGTAGACAAATACTGGG
ACAGCTACAACCATCCCTTCAGACAGGATCAGAAGAACTTAGATCATTATATAATACAGTAGCAACCCTC
TATTGTGTGCATCAAAGGATAGAGATAAAAGACACCAAGGAAGCTTTAGACAAGATAGAGGAAGAGCAAA
ACAAAAGTAAGACCACCGCACAGCAAGCGGCCGCTGATCTTCAGACCTGGAGGAGGAGATATGAGGGACA
ATTGGAGAAGTGAATTATATAAATATAAAGTAGTAAAAATTGAACCATTAGGAGTAGCACCCACCAAGGC
AAAGAGAAGAGTGGTGCAGAGAGAAAAAAGAGCAGTGGGAATAGGAGCTTTGTTCCTTGGGTTCTTGGGA
GCAGCAGGAAGCACTATGGGCGCAGCGTCAATGACGCTGACGGTACAGGCCAGACAATTATTGTCTGGTA
TAGTGCAGCAGCAGAACAATTTGCTGAGGGCTATTGAGGCGCAACAGCATCTGTTGCAACTCACAGTCTG
GGGCATCAAGCAGCTCCAGGCAAGAATCCTGGCTGTGGAAAGATACCTAAAGGATCAACAGCTCCTGGGG
ATTTGGGGTTGCTCTGGAAAACTCATTTGCACCACTGCTGTGCCTTGGAATGCTAGTTGGAGTAATAAAT
CTCTGGAACAGATTTGGAATCACACGACCTGGATGGAGTGGGACAGAGAAATTAACAATTACACAAGCTT
AATACACTCCTTAATTGAAGAATCGCAAAACCAGCAAGAAAAGAATGAACAAGAATTATTGGAATTAGAT
AAATGGGCAAGTTTGTGGAATTGGTTTAACATAACAAATTGGCTGTGGTATATAAAATTATTCATAATGA
TAGTAGGAGGCTTGGTAGGTTTAAGAATAGTTTTTGCTGTACTTTCTATAGTGAATAGAGTTAGGCAGGG
ATATTCACCATTATCGTTTCAGACCCACCTCCCAACCCCGAGGGGACCCGACAGGCCCGAAGGAATAGAA
GAAGAAGGTGGAGAGAGAGACAGAGACAGATCCATTCGATTAGTGAACGGATCGGCACTGCGTGCGCCAA
TTCTGCAGACAAATGGCAGTATTCATCCACAATTTTAAAAGAAAAGGGGGGATTGGGGGGTACAGTGCAG
GGGAAAGAATAGTAGACATAATAGCAACAGACATACAAACTAAAGAATTACAAAAACAAATTACAAAAAT
TCAAAATTTTCGGGTTTATTACAGGGACAGCAGAGATCCAGTTTGGTTAATTAAATAACTTCGTATAGCA
TACATTATACGAAGTTATGATAGATCCGACGCCGCCATCTCTAGGCCCGCGCCGGCCCCCTCGCACAGAC
TTGTGGGAGAAGCTCGGCTACTCCCCTGCCCCGGTTAATTTGCATATAATATTTCCTAGTAACTATAGAG
GCTTAATGTGCGATAAAAGACAGATAATCTGTTCTTTTTAATACTAGCTACATTTTACATGATAGGCTTG
GATTTCTATAAGAGATACAAATACTAAATTATTATTTTAAAAAACAGCACAAAAGGAAACTCACCCTAAC
TGTAAAGTAATTGTGTGTTTTGAGACTATAAATATCCCTTGGAGAAAAGCCTTGTTTGCTACACCGACCA
CCAACGCCGTTTTAGAGCTAGAAATAGCAAGTTAAAATAAGGCTAGTCCGTTATCAACTTGAAAAAGTGG
CACCGAGTCGGTGCTTTTTTTGTACGCTCAGCGGAGAAAAAAAGCACCGACTCGGTGCCACTTTTTCAAG
TTGATAACGGACTAGCCTTATTTTAACTTGCTATTTCTAGCTCTAAAACGTCTCTCGGAAAGGCCCAGGC
GGTGTTTCGTCCTTTCCACAAGATATATAAAGCCAAGAAATCGAAATACTTTCAAGTTACGGTAAGCATA
TGATAGTCCATTTTAAAACATAATTTTAAAACTGCAAACTACCCAAGAAATTATTACTTTCTACGTCACG
TATTTTGTACTAATATCTTTGTGTTTACAGTCAAATTAATTCCAATTATCTCTCTAACAGCCTTGTATCG
TATATGCAAATATGAAGGAATCATGGGAAATAGGCCCTCTTCCTGCCCGACCTTGGATCGATCCGCCTGA
ACGCTGACGTCATCAACCCGCTCCAAGGAATCGCGGGCCCAGTGTCACTAGGCGGGAACACCCAGCGCGC
GTGCGCCCTGGCAGGAAGATGGCTGTGAGGGACAGGGGAGTGGCGCCCTGCAATATTTGCATGTCGCTAT
GTGTTCTGGGAAATCACCATAAACGTGAAATGTCTTTGGATTTGGGAATCTTATAAGTTCTGTATGAGAC
CACTCTTTCCCAAAAGGTGGAAGACGACCCGAGTTTTAGAGCTAGAAATAGCAAGTTAAAATAAGGCTAG
TCCGTTATCAACTTGAAAAAGTGGCACCGAGTCGGTGCTTTTTTTGGTCATCAGTCCGAGAAAAAAAGCA
CCGACTCGGTGCCACTTTTTCAAGTTGATAACGGACTAGCCTTATTTTAACTTGCTATTTCTAGCTCTAA
AACGCCGCTGGTGGTCCGTGTACCGAGGTACCCAAGCGGCGCACAAGCTATATAAACCTGAAGGAAGTCT
CAACTTTACACTTAGGTCAAGTTGCTTATCGTACTAGAGCTTCAGCAGGAAATTTAACTAAAATCTAATT
TAACCAGCATAGCAAATATCATTTATTCCCAAAATGCTAAAGTTTGAGATAAACGGACTTGATTTCCGGC
TGTTTTGACACTATCCAGAATGCCTTGCAGATGGGTGGGGCATGCTAAATACTGCAGACAATTAATTAAC
CCGTGTCGGCTCCAGATCTGGCCTCCGCGCCGGGTTTTGGCGCCTCCCGCGGGCGCCCCCCTCCTCACGG
CGAGCGCTGCCACGTCAGACGAAGGGCGCAGCGAGCGTCCTGATCCTTCCGCCCGGACGCTCAGGACAGC
GGCCCGCTGCTCATAAGACTCGGCCTTAGAACCCCAGTATCAGCAGAAGGACATTTTAGGACGGGACTTG
GGTGACTCTAGGGCACTGGTTTTCTTTCCAGAGAGCGGAACAGGCGAGGAAAAGTAGTCCCTTCTCGGCG
ATTCTGCGGAGGGATCTCCGTGGGGCGGTGAACGCCGATGATTATATAAGGACGCGCCGGGTGTGGCACA
GCTAGTTCCGTCGCAGCCGGGATTTGGGTCGCGGTTCTTGTTTGTGGATCGCTGTGATCGTCACTTGGTG
AGTAGCGGGCTGCTGGGCTGGCCGGGGCTTTCGTGGCCGCCGGGCCGCTCGGTGGGACGGAAGCGTGTGG
AGAGACCGCCAAGGGCTGTAGTCTGGGTCCGCGAGCAAGGTTGCCCTGAACTGGGGGTTGGGGGGAGCGC
AGCAAAATGGCGGCTGTTCCCGAGTCTTGAATGGAAGACGCTTGTGAGGCGGGCTGTGAGGTCGTTGAAA
CAAGGTGGGGGGCATGGTGGGCGGCAAGAACCCAAGGTCTTGAGGCCTTCGCTAATGCGGGAAAGCTCTT
ATTCGGGTGAGATGGGCTGGGGCACCATCTGGGGACCCTGACGTGAAGTTTGTCACTGACTGGAGAACTC
GGTTTGTCGTCTGTTGCGGGGGCGGCAGTTATGGCGGTGCCGTTGGGCAGTGCACCCGTACCTTTGGGAG
CGCGCGCCCTCGTCGTGTCGTGACGTCACCCGTTCTGTTGGCTTATAATGCAGGGTGGGGCCACCTGCCG
GTAGGTGTGCGGTAGGCTTTTCTCCGTCGCAGGACGCAGGGTTCGGGCCTAGGGTAGGCTCTCCTGAATC
GACAGGCGCCGGACCTCTGGTGAGGGGAGGGATAAGTGAGGCGTCAGTTTCTTTGGTCGGTTTTATGTAC
CTATCTTCTTAAGTAGCTGAAGCTCCGGTTTTGAACTATGCGCTCGGGGTTGGCGAGTGTGTTTTGTGAA
GTTTTTTAGGCACCTTTTGAAATGTAATCATTTGGGTCAATATGTAATTTTCAGTGTTAGACTAGTAAAT
TGTCCGCTAAATTCTGGCCGTTTTTGGCTTTTTTGTTAGACGAAGCTTGGGCTGCAGGTCGACTCTAGAG
CCACCATGGACTACAAAGACCATGACGGTGATTATAAAGATCATGACATCGATTACAAGGATGACGATGA
CAAGATGGCCCCCAAGAAGAAGAGGAAGGTGGGCCGCGGAATGGACAAGAAGTACTCCATTGGGCTCGAT
ATCGGCACAAACAGCGTCGGCTGGGCCGTCATTACGGACGAGTACAAGGTGCCGAGCAAAAAATTCAAAG
TTCTGGGCAATACCGATCGCCACAGCATAAAGAAGAACCTCATTGGCGCCCTCCTGTTCGACTCCGGGGA
AACCGCCGAAGCCACGCGGCTCAAAAGAACAGCACGGCGCAGATATACCCGCAGAAAGAATCGGATCTGC
TACCTGCAGGAGATCTTTAGTAATGAGATGGCTAAGGTGGATGACTCTTTCTTCCATAGGCTGGAGGAGT
CCTTTTTGGTGGAGGAGGATAAAAAGCACGAGCGCCACCCAATCTTTGGCAATATCGTGGACGAGGTGGC
GTACCATGAAAAGTACCCAACCATATATCATCTGAGGAAGAAGCTTGTAGACAGTACTGATAAGGCTGAC
TTGCGGTTGATCTATCTCGCGCTGGCGCATATGATCAAATTTCGGGGACACTTCCTCATCGAGGGGGACC
TGAACCCAGACAACAGCGATGTCGACAAACTCTTTATCCAACTGGTTCAGACTTACAATCAGCTTTTCGA
AGAGAACCCGATCAACGCATCCGGAGTTGACGCCAAAGCAATCCTGAGCGCTAGGCTGTCCAAATCCCGG
CGGCTCGAAAACCTCATCGCACAGCTCCCTGGGGAGAAGAAGAACGGCCTGTTTGGTAATCTTATCGCCC
TGTCACTCGGGCTGACCCCCAACTTTAAATCTAACTTCGACCTGGCCGAAGATGCCAAGCTTCAACTGAG
CAAAGACACCTACGATGATGATCTCGACAATCTGCTGGCCCAGATCGGCGACCAGTACGCAGACCTTTTT
TTGGCGGCAAAGAACCTGTCAGACGCCATTCTGCTGAGTGATATTCTGCGAGTGAACACGGAGATCACCA
AAGCTCCGCTGAGCGCTAGTATGATCAAGCGCTATGATGAGCACCACCAAGACTTGACTTTGCTGAAGGC
CCTTGTCAGACAGCAACTGCCTGAGAAGTACAAGGAAATTTTCTTCGATCAGTCTAAAAATGGCTACGCC
GGATACATTGACGGCGGAGCAAGCCAGGAGGAATTTTACAAATTTATTAAGCCCATCTTGGAAAAAATGG
ACGGCACCGAGGAGCTGCTGGTAAAGCTTAACAGAGAAGATCTGTTGCGCAAACAGCGCACTTTCGACAA
TGGAAGCATCCCCCACCAGATTCACCTGGGCGAACTGCACGCTATCCTCAGGCGGCAAGAGGATTTCTAC
CCCTTTTTGAAAGATAACAGGGAAAAGATTGAGAAAATCCTCACATTTCGGATACCCTACTATGTAGGCC
CCCTCGCCCGGGGAAATTCCAGATTCGCGTGGATGACTCGCAAATCAGAAGAGACCATCACTCCCTGGAA
CTTCGAGGAAGTCGTGGATAAGGGGGCCTCTGCCCAGTCCTTCATCGAAAGGATGACTAACTTTGATAAA
AATCTGCCTAACGAAAAGGTGCTTCCTAAACACTCTCTGCTGTACGAGTACTTCACAGTTTATAACGAGC
TCACCAAGGTCAAATACGTCACAGAAGGGATGAGAAAGCCAGCATTCCTGTCTGGAGAGCAGAAGAAAGC
TATCGTGGACCTCCTCTTCAAGACGAACCGGAAAGTTACCGTGAAACAGCTCAAAGAAGACTATTTCAAA
AAGATTGAATGTTTCGACTCTGTTGAAATCAGCGGAGTGGAGGATCGCTTCAACGCATCCCTGGGAACGT
ATCACGATCTCCTGAAAATCATTAAAGACAAGGACTTCCTGGACAATGAGGAGAACGAGGACATTCTTGA
GGACATTGTCCTCACCCTTACGTTGTTTGAAGATAGGGAGATGATTGAAGAACGCTTGAAAACTTACGCT
CATCTCTTCGACGACAAAGTCATGAAACAGCTCAAGAGGCGCCGATATACAGGATGGGGGCGGCTGTCAA
GAAAACTGATCAATGGGATCCGAGACAAGCAGAGTGGAAAGACAATCCTGGATTTTCTTAAGTCCGATGG
ATTTGCCAACCGGAACTTCATGCAGTTGATCCATGATGACTCTCTCACCTTTAAGGAGGACATCCAGAAA
GCACAAGTTTCTGGCCAGGGGGACAGTCTTCACGAGCACATCGCTAATCTTGCAGGTAGCCCAGCTATCA
AAAAGGGAATACTGCAGACCGTTAAGGTCGTGGATGAACTCGTCAAAGTAATGGGAAGGCATAAGCCCGA
GAATATCGTTATCGAGATGGCCCGAGAGAACCAAACTACCCAGAAGGGACAGAAGAACAGTAGGGAAAGG
ATGAAGAGGATTGAAGAGGGTATAAAAGAACTGGGGTCCCAAATCCTTAAGGAACACCCAGTTGAAAACA
CCCAGCTTCAGAATGAGAAGCTCTACCTGTACTACCTGCAGAACGGCAGGGACATGTACGTGGATCAGGA
ACTGGACATCAATCGGCTCTCCGACTACGACGTGGATCATATCGTGCCCCAGTCTTTTCTCAAAGATGAT
TCTATTGATAATAAAGTGTTGACAAGATCCGATAAAAATAGAGGGAAGAGTGATAACGTCCCCTCAGAAG
AAGTTGTCAAGAAAATGAAAAATTATTGGCGGCAGCTGCTGAACGCCAAACTGATCACACAACGGAAGTT
CGATAATCTGACTAAGGCTGAACGAGGTGGCCTGTCTGAGTTGGATAAAGCCGGCTTCATCAAAAGGCAG
CTTGTTGAGACACGCCAGATCACCAAGCACGTGGCCCAAATTCTCGATTCACGCATGAACACCAAGTACG
ATGAAAATGACAAACTGATTCGAGAGGTGAAAGTTATTACTCTGAAGTCTAAGCTGGTCTCAGATTTCAG
AAAGGACTTTCAGTTTTATAAGGTGAGAGAGATCAACAATTACCACCATGCGCATGATGCCTACCTGAAT
GCAGTGGTAGGCACTGCACTTATCAAAAAATATCCCAAGCTTGAATCTGAATTTGTTTACGGAGACTATA
AAGTGTACGATGTTAGGAAAATGATCGCAAAGTCTGAGCAGGAAATAGGCAAGGCCACCGCTAAGTACTT
CTTTTACAGCAATATTATGAATTTTTTCAAGACCGAGATTACACTGGCCAATGGAGAGATTCGGAAGCGA
CCACTTATCGAAACAAACGGAGAAACAGGAGAAATCGTGTGGGACAAGGGTAGGGATTTCGCGACAGTCC
GGAAGGTCCTGTCCATGCCGCAGGTGAACATCGTTAAAAAGACCGAAGTACAGACCGGAGGCTTCTCCAA
GGAAAGTATCCTCCCGAAAAGGAACAGCGACAAGCTGATCGCACGCAAAAAAGATTGGGACCCCAAGAAA
TACGGCGGATTCGATTCTCCTACAGTCGCTTACAGTGTACTGGTTGTGGCCAAAGTGGAGAAAGGGAAGT
CTAAAAAACTCAAAAGCGTCAAGGAACTGCTGGGCATCACAATCATGGAGCGATCAAGCTTCGAAAAAAA
CCCCATCGACTTTCTCGAGGCGAAAGGATATAAAGAGGTCAAAAAAGACCTCATCATTAAGCTTCCCAAG
TACTCTCTCTTTGAGCTTGAAAACGGCCGGAAACGAATGCTCGCTAGTGCGGGCGAGCTGCAGAAAGGTA
ACGAGCTGGCACTGCCCTCTAAATACGTTAATTTCTTGTATCTGGCCAGCCACTATGAAAAGCTCAAAGG
GTCTCCCGAAGATAATGAGCAGAAGCAGCTGTTCGTGGAACAACACAAACACTACCTTGATGAGATCATC
GAGCAAATAAGCGAATTCTCCAAAAGAGTGATCCTCGCCGACGCTAACCTCGATAAGGTGCTTTCTGCTT
ACAATAAGCACAGGGATAAGCCCATCAGGGAGCAGGCAGAAAACATTATCCACTTGTTTACTCTGACCAA
CTTGGGCGCGCCTGCAGCCTTCAAGTACTTCGACACCACCATAGACAGAAAGCGGTACACCTCTACAAAG
GAGGTCCTGGACGCCACACTGATTCATCAGTCAATTACGGGGCTCTATGAAACAAGAATCGACCTCTCTC
AGCTCGGTGGAGACAGCAGGGCTGACCCCAAGAAGAAGAGGAAGGTGGCTAGCGAGGGCAGAGGAAGTCT
TCTAACATGCGGTGACGTGGAGGAGAATCCCGGCCCTGGTACCGTGAGCAAGGGCGAGGAGCTGTTCACC
GGGGTGGTGCCCATCCTGGTCGAGCTGGACGGCGACGTAAACGGCCACAAGTTCAGCGTGTCCGGCGAGG
GCGAGGGCGATGCCACCTACGGCAAGCTGACCCTGAAGTTCATCTGCACCACCGGCAAGCTGCCCGTGCC
CTGGCCCACCCTCGTGACCACCCTGACCTACGGCGTGCAGTGCTTCAGCCGCTACCCCGACCACATGAAG
CAGCACGACTTCTTCAAGTCCGCCATGCCCGAAGGCTACGTCCAGGAGCGCACCATCTTCTTCAAGGACG
ACGGCAACTACAAGACCCGCGCCGAGGTGAAGTTCGAGGGCGACACCCTGGTGAACCGCATCGAGCTGAA
GGGCATCGACTTCAAGGAGGACGGCAACATCCTGGGGCACAAGCTGGAGTACAACTACAACAGCCACAAC
GTCTATATCATGGCCGACAAGCAGAAGAACGGCATCAAGGTGAACTTCAAGATCCGCCACAACATCGAGG
ACGGCAGCGTGCAGCTCGCCGACCACTACCAGCAGAACACCCCCATCGGCGACGGCCCCGTGCTGCTGCC
CGACAACCACTACCTGAGCACCCAGTCCGCCCTGAGCAAAGACCCCAACGAGAAGCGCGATCACATGGTC
CTGCTGGAGTTCGTGACCGCCGCCGGGATCACTCTCGGCATGGACGAGCTGTACAAGACCGGTTGATAAT
AGATAACTTCGTATAGCATACATTATACGAAGTTATGAATTCGATATCAAGCTTATCGATAATCAACCTC
TGGATTACAAAATTTGTGAAAGATTGACTGGTATTCTTAACTATGTTGCTCCTTTTACGCTATGTGGATA
CGCTGCTTTAATGCCTTTGTATCATGCTATTGCTTCCCGTATGGCTTTCATTTTCTCCTCCTTGTATAAA
TCCTGGTTGCTGTCTCTTTATGAGGAGTTGTGGCCCGTTGTCAGGCAACGTGGCGTGGTGTGCACTGTGT
TTGCTGACGCAACCCCCACTGGTTGGGGCATTGCCACCACCTGTCAGCTCCTTTCCGGGACTTTCGCTTT
CCCCCTCCCTATTGCCACGGCGGAACTCATCGCCGCCTGCCTTGCCCGCTGCTGGACAGGGGCTCGGCTG
TTGGGCACTGACAATTCCGTGGTGTTGTCGGGGAAATCATCGTCCTTTCCTTGGCTGCTCGCCTGTGTTG
CCACCTGGATTCTGCGCGGGACGTCCTTCTGCTACGTCCCTTCGGCCCTCAATCCAGCGGACCTTCCTTC
CCGCGGCCTGCTGCCGGCTCTGCGGCCTCTTCCGCGTCTTCGCCTTCGCCCTCAGACGAGTCGGATCTCC
CTTTGGGCCGCCTCCCCGCATCGATACCGTCGACCTCGAGACCTAGAAAAACATGGAGCAATCACAAGTA
GCAATACAGCAGCTACCAATGCTGATTGTGCCTGGCTAGAAGCACAAGAGGAGGAGGAGGTGGGTTTTCC
AGTCACACCTCAGGTACCTTTAAGACCAATGACTTACAAGGCAGCTGTAGATCTTAGCCACTTTTTAAAA
GAAAAGGGGGGACTGGAAGGGCTAATTCACTCCCAACGAAGACAAGATATCCTTGATCTGTGGATCTACC
ACACACAAGGCTACTTCCCTGATTGGCAGAACTACACACCAGGGCCAGGGATCAGATATCCACTGACCTT
TGGATGGTGCTACAAGCTAGTACCAGTTGAGCAAGAGAAGGTAGAAGAAGCCAATGAAGGAGAGAACACC
CGCTTGTTACACCCTGTGAGCCTGCATGGGATGGATGACCCGGAGAGAGAAGTATTAGAGTGGAGGTTTG
ACAGCCGCCTAGCATTTCATCACATGGCCCGAGAGCTGCATCCGGACTGTACTGGGTCTCTCTGGTTAGA
CCAGATCTGAGCCTGGGAGCTCTCTGGCTAACTAGGGAACCCACTGCTTAAGCCTCAATAAAGCTTGCCT
TGAGTGCTTCAAGTAGTGTGTGCCCGTCTGTTGTGTGACTCTGGTAACTAGAGATCCCTCAGACCCTTTT
AGTCAGTGTGGAAAATCTCTAGCAGGGCCCGTTTAAACCCGCTGATCAGCCTCGACTGTGCCTTCTAGTT
GCCAGCCATCTGTTGTTTGCCCCTCCCCCGTGCCTTCCTTGACCCTGGAAGGTGCCACTCCCACTGTCCT
TTCCTAATAAAATGAGGAAATTGCATCGCATTGTCTGAGTAGGTGTCATTCTATTCTGGGGGGTGGGGTG
GGGCAGGACAGCAAGGGGGAGGATTGGGAAGACAATAGCAGGCATGCTGGGGATGCGGTGGGCTCTATGG
CTTCTGAGGCGGAAAGAACCAGCTGGGGCTCTAGGGGGTATCCCC
[124 nt withheld, positions 11876-11999]
C
[91 nt withheld, positions 12001-12091]
A
[49 nt withheld, positions 12093-12141]
CCTTTGACGTTGGAGTCCACGTTCTTT
[37 nt withheld, positions 12169-12205]
ACCCTATCTCGGTCTATTCTTTTGATTTATAAGGGATTTTGCCGATTTCGGCCTATTGGTTAAAAAATGA
GCTGATTTAACAAAAATTTAACGCGAATTAATTCTGTGGAATGTGTGTCAGTTAGGGTGTGGAAAGTCCC
CAGGCTCCCCAGCAGGCAGAAGTATGCAAAGCATGCATCTCAATTAGTCAGCAACCAGGTGTGGAAAGTC
CCCAGGCTCCCCAGCAGGCAGAAGTATGCAAAGCATGCATCTCAATTAGTCAGCAACCATAGTCCCGCCC
CTAACTCCGCCCATCCCGCCCCTAACTCCGCCCAGTTCCGCCCATTCTCCGCCCCATGGCTGACTAATTT
TTTTTATTTATGCAGAGGCCGAGGCCGCCTCTGCCTCTGAGCTATTCCAGAAGTAGTGAGGAGGCTTTTT
TGGAGGCCTAGGCTTTTGCAAAAAGCTCCCGGGAGCTTGTATATCCATTTTCGGATCTGATCAGCACGTG
TTGACAATTAATCATCGGCATAGTATATCGGCATAGTATAATACGACAAGGTGAGGAACTAAACCATGGC
CAAGTTGACCAGTGCCGTTCCGGTGCTCACCGCGCGCGACGTCGCCGGAGCGGTCGAGTTCTGGACCGAC
CGGCTCGGGTTCTCCCGGGACTTCGTGGAGGACGACTTCGCCGGTGTGGTCCGGGACGACGTGACCCTGT
TCATCAGCGCGGTCCAGGACCAGGTGGTGCCGGACAACACCCTGGCCTGGGTGTGGGTGCGCGGCCTGGA
CGAGCTGTACGCCGAGTGGTCGGAGGTCGTGTCCACGAACTTCCGGGACGCCTCCGGGCCGGCCATGACC
GAGATCGGCGAGCAGCCGTGGGGGCGGGAGTTCGCCCTGCGCGACCCGGCCGGCAACTGCGTGCACTTCG
TGGCCGAGGAGCAGGACTGACACGTGCTACGAGATTTCGATTCCACCGCCGCCTTCTATGAAAGGTTGGG
CTTCGGAATCGTTTTCCGGGACGCCGGCTGGATGATCCTCCAGCGCGGGGATCTCATGCTGGAGTTCTTC
GCCCACCCCAACTTGTTTATTGCAGCTTATAATGGTTACAAATAAAGCAATAGCATCACAAATTTCACAA
ATAAAGCATTTTTTTCACTGCATTCTAGTTGTGGTTTGTCCAAACTCATCAATGTATCTTATCATGTCTG
TATACCGTCGACCTCTAGCTAGAGCTTGGCGTAATCATGGTCATAGCTGTTTCCTGTGTGAAATTGTTAT
CCGCTCACAATTCCACACAACATACGAGCCGGAAGCATAAAGTGTAAAGCCTGGGGTGCCTAATGAGTGA
GCTAACTCACATTAATTGCGTTGCGCTCACTGCCCGCTTTCCAGTCGGGAAACCTGTCGTGCCAGCTGCA
TTAATGAATCGGCCAACGCGCGGGGAGAGGCGGTTTGCGTATTGGGCGCTCTTCCGCTTCCTCGCTCACT
GACTCGCTGCGCTCGGTCGTTCGGCTGCGGCGAGCGGTATCAGCTCACTCAAAGGCGGTAATACGGTTAT
CCACAGAATCAGGGGATAACGCAGGAAAGAACATGTGAGCAAAAGGCCAGCAAAAGGCCAGGAACCGTAA
AAAGGCCGCGTTGCTGGCGTTTTTCCATAGGCTCCGCCCCCCTGACGAGCATCACAAAAATCGACGCTCA
AGTCAGAGGTGGCGAAACCCGACAGGACTATAAAGATACCAGGCGTTTCCCCCTGGAAGCTCCCTCGTGC
GCTCTCCTGTTCCGACCCTGCCGCTTACCGGATACCTGTCCGCCTTTCTCCCTTCGGGAAGCGTGGCGCT
TTCTCATAGCTCACGCTGTAGGTATCTCAGTTCGGTGTAGGTCGTTCGCTCCAAGCTGGGCTGTGTGCAC
GAACCCCCCGTTCAGCCCGACCGCTGCGCCTTATCCGGTAACTATCGTCTTGAGTCCAACCCGGTAAGAC
ACGACTTATCGCCACTGGCAGCAGCCACTGGTAACAGGATTAGCAGAGCGAGGTATGTAGGCGGTGCTAC
AGAGTTCTTGAAGTGGTGGCCTAACTACGGCTACACTAGAAGAACAGTATTTGGTATCTGCGCTCTGCTG
AAGCCAGTTACCTTCGGAAAAAGAGTTGGTAGCTCTTGATCCGGCAAACAAACCACCGCTGGTAGCGGTG
GTTTTTTTGTTTGCAAGCAGCAGATTACGCGCAGAAAAAAAGGATCTCAAGAAGATCCTTTGATCTTTTC
TACGGGGTCTGACGCTCAGTGGAACGAAAACTCACGTTAAGGGATTTTGGTCATGAGATTATCAAAAAGG
ATCTTCACCTAGATCCTTTTAAATTAAAAATGAAGTTTTAAATCAATCTAAAGTATATATGAGTAAACTT
GGTCTGACAGTTACCAATGCTTAATCAGTGAGGCACCTATCTCAGCGATCTGTCTATTTCGTTCATCCAT
AGTTGCCTGACTCCCCGTCGTGTAGATAACTACGATACGGGAGGGCTTACCATCTGGCCCCAGTGCTGCA
ATGATACCGCGAGACCCACGCTCACCGGCTCCAGATTTATCAGCAATAAACCAGCCAGCCGGAAGGGCCG
AGCGCAGAAGTGGTCCTGCAACTTTATCCGCCTCCATCCAGTCTATTAATTGTTGCCGGGAAGCTAGAGT
AAGTAGTTCGCCAGTTAATAGTTTGCGCAACGTTGTTGCCATTGCTACAGGCATCGTGGTGTCACGCTCG
TCGTTTGGTATGGCTTCATTCAGCTCCGGTTCCCAACGATCAAGGCGAGTTACATGATCCCCCATGTTGT
GCAAAAAAGCGGTTAGCTCCTTCGGTCCTCCGATCGTTGTCAGAAGTAAGTTGGCCGCAGTGTTATCACT
CATGGTTATGGCAGCACTGCATAATTCTCTTACTGTCATGCCATCCGTAAGATGCTTTTCTGTGACTGGT
GAGTACTCAACCAAGTCATTCTGAGAATAGTGTATGCGGCGACCGAGTTGCTCTTGCCCGGCGTCAATAC
GGGATAATACCGCGCCACATAGCAGAACTTTAAAAGTGCTCATCATTGGAAAACGTTCTTCGGGGCGAAA
ACTCTCAAGGATCTTACCGCTGTTGAGATCCAGTTCGATGTAACCCACTCGTGCACCCAACTGATCTTCA
GCATCTTTTACTTTCACCAGCGTTTCTGGGTGAGCAAAAACAGGAAGGCAAAATGCCGCAAAAAAGGGAA
TAAGGGCGACACGGAAATGTTGAATACTCATACTCTTCCTTTTTCAATATTATTGAAGCATTTATCAGGG
TTATTGTCTCATGAGCGGATACATATTTGAATGTATTTAGAAAAATAAACAAATAGGGGTTCCGCGCACA
TTTCCCCGAAAAGTGCCACCTGACGTCGACGGATCGGGAGATCTCCCGATCCCCTATGGTGCACTCTCAG
TACAATCTGCTCTGATGCCGCATAGTTAAGCCAGTATCTGCTCCCTGCTTGTGTGTTGGAGGTCGCTGAG
TAGTGCGCGAGCAAAATTTAAGCTACAACAAGGCAAGGCTTGACCGACAATTGCATGAAGAATCTGCTTA
GGGTTAGGCGTTTTGCGCTGCTTCGCGATGTACGGGCCAGATATACGCGTT
